LOCUS       Exported 8538 bp ds-DNA circular SYN 12-MAY-2021
DEFINITION  Nme2Cas9 bacterial expression plasmid.
ACCESSION   .
VERSION     .
KEYWORDS    Nme2Cas9_pMCSG7
SOURCE      synthetic DNA construct
  ORGANISM  synthetic DNA construct
REFERENCE   1 (bases 1 to 8538)
  AUTHORS   Edraki A, Mir A, Ibraheim R, Gainetdinov I, Yoon Y, Song CQ, Cao Y,
            Gallant J, Xue W, Rivera-Perez JA, Sontheimer EJ
  TITLE     A Compact, High-Accuracy Cas9 with a Dinucleotide PAM for In Vivo
            Genome Editing.
  JOURNAL   Mol Cell. 2018 Dec 18. pii: S1097-2765(18)31033-5. doi:
            10.1016/j.molcel.2018.12.003.
  PUBMED    30581144
REFERENCE   2 (bases 1 to 8538)
  AUTHORS   .
  TITLE     Direct Submission
  JOURNAL   Exported May 12, 2021 from SnapGene Server 1.1.58
            http://www.snapgene.com
FEATURES             Location/Qualifiers
     source          1..8538
                     /organism="synthetic DNA construct"
                     /mol_type="other DNA"
     CDS             66..83
                     /codon_start=1
                     /product="6xHis affinity tag"
                     /label=6xHis
                     /translation="HHHHHH"
     primer_bind     complement(136..154)
                     /label=T7 Term
                     /note="T7 terminator, reverse primer"
     terminator      150..197
                     /label=T7 terminator
                     /note="transcription terminator for bacteriophage T7 RNA
                     polymerase"
     primer_bind     complement(321..340)
                     /label=F1ori-R
                     /note="F1 origin, reverse primer"
     promoter        507..610
                     /gene="bla"
                     /label=AmpR promoter
     CDS             611..1471
                     /codon_start=1
                     /gene="bla"
                     /product="beta-lactamase"
                     /label=AmpR
                     /note="confers resistance to ampicillin, carbenicillin, and
                     related antibiotics"
                     /translation="MSIQHFRVALIPFFAAFCLPVFAHPETLVKVKDAEDQLGARVGYI
                     ELDLNSGKILESFRPEERFPMMSTFKVLLCGAVLSRIDAGQEQLGRRIHYSQNDLVEYS
                     PVTEKHLTDGMTVRELCSAAITMSDNTAANLLLTTIGGPKELTAFLHNMGDHVTRLDRW
                     EPELNEAIPNDERDTTMPAAMATTLRKLLTGELLTLASRQQLIDWMEADKVAGPLLRSA
                     LPAGWFIADKSGAGERGSRGIIAALGPDGKPSRIVVIYTTGSQATMDERNRQIAEIGAS
                     LIKHW"
     primer_bind     complement(829..848)
                     /label=Amp-R
                     /note="Ampicillin resistance gene, reverse primer"
     rep_origin      1642..2230
                     /direction=RIGHT
                     /label=ori
                     /note="high-copy-number ColE1/pMB1/pBR322/pUC origin of
                     replication"
     primer_bind     2131..2150
                     /label=pBR322ori-F
                     /note="pBR322 origin, forward primer"
     primer_bind     2384..2401
                     /label=L4440
                     /note="L4440 vector, forward primer"
     misc_feature    2416..2558
                     /label=bom
                     /note="basis of mobility region from pBR322"
     primer_bind     complement(2484..2503)
                     /label=pRS-marker
                     /note="pRS vectors, use to sequence yeast selectable
                     marker"
     primer_bind     2644..2666
                     /label=pGEX 3'
                     /note="pGEX vectors, reverse primer"
     CDS             complement(2660..2851)
                     /codon_start=1
                     /gene="rop"
                     /product="Rop protein, which maintains plasmids at low copy
                     number"
                     /label=rop
                     /translation="MTKQEKTALNMARFIRSQTLTLLEKLNELDADEQADICESLHDHA
                     DELYRSCLARFGDDGENL"
     CDS             complement(3660..4742)
                     /codon_start=1
                     /gene="lacI"
                     /product="lac repressor"
                     /label=lacI
                     /note="The lac repressor binds to the lac operator to
                     inhibit transcription in E. coli. This inhibition can be
                     relieved by adding lactose or
                     isopropyl-beta-D-thiogalactopyranoside (IPTG)."
                     /translation="MKPVTLYDVAEYAGVSYQTVSRVVNQASHVSAKTREKVEAAMAEL
                     NYIPNRVAQQLAGKQSLLIGVATSSLALHAPSQIVAAIKSRADQLGASVVVSMVERSGV
                     EACKAAVHNLLAQRVSGLIINYPLDDQDAIAVEAACTNVPALFLDVSDQTPINSIIFSH
                     EDGTRLGVEHLVALGHQQIALLAGPLSSVSARLRLAGWHKYLTRNQIQPIAEREGDWSA
                     MSGFQQTMQMLNEGIVPTAMLVANDQMALGAMRAITESGLRVGADISVVGYDDTEDSSC
                     YIPPLTTIKQDFRLLGQTSVDRLLQLSQGQAVKGNQLLPVSLVKRKTTLAPNTQTASPR
                     ALADSLMQLARQVSRLESGQ"
     primer_bind     4704..4723
                     /label=LacI-R
                     /note="LacI, reverse primer"
     promoter        complement(4743..4820)
                     /gene="lacI"
                     /label=lacI promoter
     primer_bind     5026..5045
                     /label=pBRrevBam
                     /note="pBR322 vectors, tet region, downstream of BamHI,
                     reverse primer"
     primer_bind     5133..5152
                     /label=T7
                     /note="T7 promoter, forward primer"
     promoter        5133..5151
                     /label=T7 promoter
                     /note="promoter for bacteriophage T7 RNA polymerase"
     protein_bind    5152..5176
                     /label=lac operator
                     /bound_moiety="lac repressor encoded by lacI"
                     /note="The lac repressor binds to the lac operator to
                     inhibit transcription in E. coli. This inhibition can be
                     relieved by adding lactose or
                     isopropyl-beta-D-thiogalactopyranoside (IPTG)."
     RBS             5191..5213
                     /note="efficient ribosome binding site from bacteriophage
                     T7 gene 10 (Olins and Rangwala, 1989)"
     CDS             5224..5241
                     /codon_start=1
                     /product="6xHis affinity tag"
                     /label=6xHis
                     /translation="HHHHHH"
     CDS             5266..5286
                     /codon_start=1
                     /product="tobacco etch virus (TEV) protease recognition and
                     cleavage site"
                     /label=TEV site
                     /translation="ENLYFQS"
ORIGIN
        1 aacattggaa gtggataacg gatccgaatt cgagctccgt cgacaagctt gcggccgcac
       61 tcgagcacca ccaccaccac cactgagatc cggctgctaa caaagcccga aaggaagctg
      121 agttggctgc tgccaccgct gagcaataac tagcataacc ccttggggcc tctaaacggg
      181 tcttgagggg ttttttgctg aaaggaggaa ctatatccgg attggcgaat gggnnnnnnn
      241 nnnnnnnnnn nnnnnnnnnn nnnnnnnnnn nnnnnnnnnn nnnnnnnnnn nnnnnnnnnn
      301 nnnnnnnnnn nnnnnnnnnn nnnnnnnnnn nnnnnnnnnn nnnnnnnnnn nnnnnnncnn
      361 nnnnnnnnnn nnnnnnnnnn nnnnnnnnnn nnnnnnnnnn nnnnnnnnnn nnnnnnnnnn
      421 nnnnnnnnnn nnnnnnnnnn nnnnnnnnna gggtgatggt tcacattaac gcttacaatt
      481 taggtggcac ttttcgggga aatgtgcgcg gaacccctat ttgtttattt ttctaaatac
      541 attcaaatat gtatccgctc atgagacaat aaccctgata aatgcttcaa taatttgaaa
      601 aaggaagagt atgagtattc aacatttccg tgtcgccctt attccctttt ttgcggcatt
      661 ttgccttcct gtttttgctc acccagaaac gctggtgaaa gtaaaagatg ctgaagatca
      721 gttgggtgca cgagtgggtt acatcgaact ggatctcaac agcggtaaga tccttgagag
      781 ttttcgcccc gaagaacgtt ttccaatgat gagcactttt aaagttctgc tatgtggcgc
      841 ggtattatcc cgtattgacg ccgggcaaga gcaactcggt cgccgcatac actattctca
      901 gaatgacttg gttgagtact caccagtcac agaaaagcat cttacggatg gcatgacagt
      961 aagagaatta tgcagtgctg ccataaccat gagtgataac actgcggcca acttacttct
     1021 gacaacgatc ggaggaccga aggagctaac cgcttttttg cacaacatgg gggatcatgt
     1081 aactcgcctt gatcgttggg aaccggagct gaatgaagcc ataccaaacg acgagcgtga
     1141 caccacgatg cctgcagcaa tggcaacaac gttgcgcaaa ctattaactg gcgaactact
     1201 tactctagct tcccggcaac aattaataga ctggatggag gcggataaag ttgcaggacc
     1261 acttctgcgc tcggcccttc cggctggctg gtttattgct gataaatctg gagccggtga
     1321 gcgtgggtct cgcggtatca ttgcagcact ggggccagat ggtaagccct cccgtatcgt
     1381 agttatctac acgacgggga gtcaggcaac tatggatgaa cgaaatagac agatcgctga
     1441 gataggtgcc tcactgatta agcattggta actgtcagac caagtttact catatatact
     1501 ttagattgat ttaaaacttc atttttaatt taaaaggatc taggtgaaga tcctttttga
     1561 taatctcatg accaaaatcc cttaacgtga gttttcgttc cactgagcgt cagaccccgt
     1621 agaaaagatc aaaggatctt cttgagatcc tttttttctg cgcgtaatct gctgcttgca
     1681 aacaaaaaaa ccaccgctac cagcggtggt ttgtttgccg gatcaagagc taccaactct
     1741 ttttccgaag gtaactggct tcagcagagc gcagatacca aatactgtcc ttctagtgta
     1801 gccgtagtta ggccaccact tcaagaactc tgtagcaccg cctacatacc tcgctctgct
     1861 aatcctgtta ccagtggctg ctgccagtgg cgataagtcg tgtcttaccg ggttggactc
     1921 aagacgatag ttaccggata aggcgcagcg gtcgggctga acggggggtt cgtgcacaca
     1981 gcccagcttg gagcgaacga cctacaccga actgagatac ctacagcgtg agctatgaga
     2041 aagcgccacg cttcccgaag ggagaaaggc ggacaggtat ccggtaagcg gcagggtcgg
     2101 aacaggagag cgcacgaggg agcttccagg gggaaacgcc tggtatcttt atagtcctgt
     2161 cgggtttcgc cacctctgac ttgagcgtcg atttttgtga tgctcgtcag gggggcggag
     2221 cctatggaaa aacgccagca acgcggcctt tttacggttc ctggcctttt gctggccttt
     2281 tgctcacatg ttctttcctg cgttatcccc tgattctgtg gataaccgta ttaccgcctt
     2341 tgagtgagct gataccgctc gccgcagccg aacgaccgag cgcagcgagt cagtgagcga
     2401 ggaagcggaa gagcgcctga tgcggtattt tctccttacg catctgtgcg gtatttcaca
     2461 ccgcatatat ggtgcactct cagtacaatc tgctctgatg ccgcatagtt aagccagtat
     2521 acactccgct atcgctacgt gactgggtca tggctgcgcc ccgacacccg ccaacacccg
     2581 ctgacgcgcc ctgacgggct tgtctgctcc cggcatccgc ttacagacaa gctgtgaccg
     2641 tctccgggag ctgcatgtgt cagaggtttt caccgtcatc accgaaacgc gcgaggcagc
     2701 tgcggtaaag ctcatcagcg tggtcgtgaa gcgattcaca gatgtctgcc tgttcatccg
     2761 cgtccagctc gttgagtttc tccagaagcg ttaatgtctg gcttctgata aagcgggcca
     2821 tgttaagggc ggttttttcc tgtttggtca ctgatgcctc cgtgtaaggg ggatttctgt
     2881 tcatgggggt aatgataccg atgaaacgag agaggatgct cacgatacgg gttactgatg
     2941 atgaacatgc ccggttactg gaacgttgtg agggtaaaca actggcggta tggatgcggc
     3001 gggaccagag aaaaatcact cagggtcaat gccagcgctt cgttaataca gatgtaggtg
     3061 ttccacaggg tagccagcag catcctgcga tgcagatccg gaacataatg gtgcagggcg
     3121 ctgacttccg cgtttccaga ctttacgaaa cacggaaacc gaagaccatt catgttgttg
     3181 ctcaggtcgc agacgttttg cagcagcagt cgcttcacgt tcgctcgcgt atcggtgatt
     3241 cattctgcta accagtaagg caaccccgcc agcctagccg ggtcctcaac gacaggagca
     3301 cgatcatgcg cacccgtggg gccgccatgc cggcgataat ggcctgcttc tcgccgaaac
     3361 gtttggtggc gggaccagtg acgaaggctt gagcgagggc gtgcaagatt ccgaataccg
     3421 caagcgacag gccgatcatc gtcgcgctcc agcgaaagcg gtcctcgccg aaaatgaccc
     3481 agagcgctgc cggcacctgt cctacgagtt gcatgataaa gaagacagtc ataagtgcgg
     3541 cgacgatagt catgccccgc gcccaccgga aggagctgac tgggttgaag gctctcaagg
     3601 gcatcggtcg agatcccggt gcctaatgag tgagctaact tacattaatt gcgttgcgct
     3661 cactgcccgc tttccagtcg ggaaacctgt cgtgccagct gcattaatga atcggccaac
     3721 gcgcggggag aggcggtttg cgtattgggc gccagggtgg tttttctttt caccagtgag
     3781 acgggcaaca gctgattgcc cttcaccgcc tggccctgag agagttgcag caagcggtcc
     3841 acgctggttt gccccagcag gcgaaaatcc tgtttgatgg tggttaacgg cgggatataa
     3901 catgagctgt cttcggtatc gtcgtatccc actaccgaga tatccgcacc aacgcgcagc
     3961 ccggactcgg taatggcgcg cattgcgccc agcgccatct gatcgttggc aaccagcatc
     4021 gcagtgggaa cgatgccctc attcagcatt tgcatggttt gttgaaaacc ggacatggca
     4081 ctccagtcgc cttcccgttc cgctatcggc tgaatttgat tgcgagtgag atatttatgc
     4141 cagccagcca gacgcagacg cgccgagaca gaacttaatg ggcccgctaa cagcgcgatt
     4201 tgctggtgac ccaatgcgac cagatgctcc acgcccagtc gcgtaccgtc ttcatgggag
     4261 aaaataatac tgttgatggg tgtctggtca gagacatcaa gaaataacgc cggaacatta
     4321 gtgcaggcag cttccacagc aatggcatcc tggtcatcca gcggatagtt aatgatcagc
     4381 ccactgacgc gttgcgcgag aagattgtgc accgccgctt tacaggcttc gacgccgctt
     4441 cgttctacca tcgacaccac cacgctggca cccagttgat cggcgcgaga tttaatcgcc
     4501 gcgacaattt gcgacggcgc gtgcagggcc agactggagg tggcaacgcc aatcagcaac
     4561 gactgtttgc ccgccagttg ttgtgccacg cggttgggaa tgtaattcag ctccgccatc
     4621 gccgcttcca ctttttcccg cgttttcgca gaaacgtggc tggcctggtt caccacgcgg
     4681 gaaacggtct gataagagac accggcatac tctgcgacat cgtataacgt tactggtttc
     4741 acattcacca ccctgaattg actctcttcc gggcgctatc atgccatacc gcgaaaggtt
     4801 ttgcgccatt cgatggtgtc cgggatctcg acgctctccc ttatgcgact cctgcattag
     4861 gaagcagccc agtagtaggt tgaggccgtt gagcaccgcc gccgcaagga atggtgcatg
     4921 caaggagatg gcgcccaaca gtcccccggc cacggggcct gccaccatac ccacgccgaa
     4981 acaagcgctc atgagcccga agtggcgagc ccgatcttcc ccatcggtga tgtcggcgat
     5041 ataggcgcca gcaaccgcac ctgtggcgcc ggtgatgccg gccacgatgc gtccggcgta
     5101 gaggatcgag atcgatctcg atcccgcgaa attaatacga ctcactatag gggaattgtg
     5161 agcggataac aattcccctc tagaaataat tttgtttaac tttaagaagg agatatacat
     5221 atgcaccatc atcatcatca ttcttctggt gtagatctgg gtaccgagaa cctgtacttc
     5281 caatccaatg ccatggccgc cttcaagcct aacccaatca attacatcct gggactggac
     5341 atcggaatcg catccgtggg atgggctatg gtggagatcg acgaggagga gaatcctatc
     5401 cggctgatcg atctgggcgt gagagtgttt gagagggccg aggtgccaaa gaccggcgat
     5461 tctctggcta tggcccggag actggcacgg agcgtgaggc gcctgacacg gagaagggca
     5521 cacaggctgc tgagggcacg ccggctgctg aagagagagg gcgtgctgca ggcagcagac
     5581 ttcgatgaga atggcctgat caagagcctg ccaaacaccc cctggcagct gagagcagcc
     5641 gccctggaca ggaagctgac accactggag tggtctgccg tgctgctgca cctgatcaag
     5701 caccgcggct acctgagcca gcggaagaac gagggagaga cagcagacaa ggagctgggc
     5761 gccctgctga agggagtggc caacaatgcc cacgccctgc agaccggcga tttcaggaca
     5821 cctgccgagc tggccctgaa taagtttgag aaggagtccg gccacatcag aaaccagagg
     5881 ggcgactata gccacacctt ctcccgcaag gatctgcagg ccgagctgat cctgctgttc
     5941 gagaagcaga aggagtttgg caatccacac gtgagcggag gcctgaagga gggaatcgag
     6001 accctgctga tgacacagag gcctgccctg tccggcgacg cagtgcagaa gatgctggga
     6061 cactgcacct tcgagcctgc agagccaaag gccgccaaga acacctacac agccgagcgg
     6121 tttatctggc tgacaaagct gaacaatctg agaatcctgg agcagggatc cgagaggcca
     6181 ctgaccgaca cagagagggc caccctgatg gatgagcctt accggaagtc taagctgaca
     6241 tatgcccagg ccagaaagct gctgggcctg gaggacaccg ccttctttaa gggcctgaga
     6301 tacggcaagg ataatgccga ggcctccaca ctgatggaga tgaaggccta tcacgccatc
     6361 tctcgcgccc tggagaagga gggcctgaag gacaagaagt cccccctgaa cctgagctcc
     6421 gagctgcagg atgagatcgg caccgccttc tctctgttta agaccgacga ggatatcaca
     6481 ggccgcctga aggacagggt gcagcctgag atcctggagg ccctgctgaa gcacatctct
     6541 ttcgataagt ttgtgcagat cagcctgaag gccctgagaa ggatcgtgcc actgatggag
     6601 cagggcaagc ggtacgacga ggcctgcgcc gagatctacg gcgatcacta tggcaagaag
     6661 aacacagagg agaagatcta tctgccccct atccctgccg acgagatcag aaatcctgtg
     6721 gtgctgaggg ccctgtccca ggcaagaaaa gtgatcaacg gagtggtgcg ccggtacgga
     6781 tctccagccc ggatccacat cgagaccgcc agagaagtgg gcaagagctt caaggaccgg
     6841 aaggagatcg agaagagaca ggaggagaat cgcaaggatc gggagaaggc cgccgccaag
     6901 tttagggagt acttccctaa ctttgtgggc gagccaaagt ctaaggacat cctgaagctg
     6961 cgcctgtacg agcagcagca cggcaagtgt ctgtatagcg gcaaggagat caatctggtg
     7021 cggctgaacg agaagggcta tgtggagatc gatcacgccc tgcctttctc cagaacctgg
     7081 gacgattctt ttaacaataa ggtgctggtg ctgggcagcg agaaccagaa taagggcaat
     7141 cagacaccat acgagtattt caatggcaag gacaactcca gggagtggca ggagttcaag
     7201 gcccgcgtgg agacctctag atttcccagg agcaagaagc agcggatcct gctgcagaag
     7261 ttcgacgagg atggctttaa ggagtgcaac ctgaatgaca ccagatacgt gaaccggttc
     7321 ctgtgccagt ttgtggccga tcacatcctg ctgaccggca agggcaagag aagggtgttc
     7381 gcctctaatg gccagatcac aaacctgctg aggggatttt ggggactgag gaaggtgcgg
     7441 gcagagaatg acagacacca cgcactggat gcagtggtgg tggcatgcag caccgtggca
     7501 atgcagcaga agatcacaag attcgtgagg tataaggaga tgaacgcctt tgacggcaag
     7561 accatcgata aggagacagg caaggtgctg caccagaaga cccacttccc ccagccttgg
     7621 gagttctttg cccaggaagt gatgatccgg gtgttcggca agccagacgg caagcctgag
     7681 tttgaggagg ccgatacccc agagaagctg aggacactgc tggcagagaa gctgtctagc
     7741 aggccagagg cagtgcacga gtacgtgacc ccactgttcg tgtccagggc acccaatcgg
     7801 aagatgtctg gcgcccacaa ggacacactg agaagcgcca agaggtttgt gaagcacaac
     7861 gagaagatct ccgtgaagag agtgtggctg accgagatca agctggccga tctggagaac
     7921 atggtgaatt acaagaacgg cagggagatc gagctgtatg aggccctgaa ggcaaggctg
     7981 gaggcctacg gaggaaatgc caagcaggcc ttcgacccaa aggataaccc cttttataag
     8041 aagggaggac agctggtgaa ggccgtgcgg gtggagaaga cccaggagag cggcgtgctg
     8101 ctgaataaga agaacgccta cacaatcgcc gacaatggcg atatggtgag agtggacgtg
     8161 ttctgtaagg tggataagaa gggcaagaat cagtacttta tcgtgcctat ctatgcctgg
     8221 caggtggccg agaacatcct gccagacatc gattgcaagg gctacagaat cgacgatagc
     8281 tatacattct gtttttccct gcacaagtat gacctgatcg ccttccagaa ggatgagaag
     8341 tccaaggtgg agtttgccta ctatatcaat tgcgactcct ctaacggcag gttctacctg
     8401 gcctggcacg ataagggcag caaggagcag cagtttcgca tctccaccca gaatctggtg
     8461 ctgatccaga agtatcaggt gaacgagctg ggcaaggaga tcaggccatg tcggctgaag
     8521 aagcgcccac ccgtgcgg
//
