>Addgene plasmid #119925 | Nme2Cas9_pMCSG7 | addgene full sequence | sequence record 233638 | Addgene NGS Result
GTATTGGGCGCCAGGGTGGTTTTTCTTTTCACCAGTGAGACGGGCAACAGCTGATTGCCCTTCACCGCCT
GGCCCTGAGAGAGTTGCAGCAAGCGGTCCACGCTGGTTTGCCCCAGCAGGCGAAAATCCTGTTTGATGGT
GGTTAACGGCGGGATATAACATGAGCTGTCTTCGGTATCGTCGTATCCCACTACCGAGATATCCGCACCA
ACGCGCAGCCCGGACTCGGTAATGGCGCGCATTGCGCCCAGCGCCATCTGATCGTTGGCAACCAGCATCG
CAGTGGGAACGATGCCCTCATTCAGCATTTGCATGGTTTGTTGAAAACCGGACATGGCACTCCAGTCGCC
TTCCCGTTCCGCTATCGGCTGAATTTGATTGCGAGTGAGATATTTATGCCAGCCAGCCAGACGCAGACGC
GCCGAGACAGAACTTAATGGGCCCGCTAACAGCGCGATTTGCTGGTGACCCAATGCGACCAGATGCTCCA
CGCCCAGTCGCGTACCGTCTTCATGGGAGAAAATAATACTGTTGATGGGTGTCTGGTCAGAGACATCAAG
AAATAACGCCGGAACATTAGTGCAGGCAGCTTCCACAGCAATGGCATCCTGGTCATCCAGCGGATAGTTA
ATGATCAGCCCACTGACGCGTTGCGCGAGAAGATTGTGCACCGCCGCTTTACAGGCTTCGACGCCGCTTC
GTTCTACCATCGACACCACCACGCTGGCACCCAGTTGATCGGCGCGAGATTTAATCGCCGCGACAATTTG
CGACGGCGCGTGCAGGGCCAGACTGGAGGTGGCAACGCCAATCAGCAACGACTGTTTGCCCGCCAGTTGT
TGTGCCACGCGGTTGGGAATGTAATTCAGCTCCGCCATCGCCGCTTCCACTTTTTCCCGCGTTTTCGCAG
AAACGTGGCTGGCCTGGTTCACCACGCGGGAAACGGTCTGATAAGAGACACCGGCATACTCTGCGACATC
GTATAACGTTACTGGTTTCACATTCACCACCCTGAATTGACTCTCTTCCGGGCGCTATCATGCCATACCG
CGAAAGGTTTTGCGCCATTCGATGGTGTCCGGGATCTCGACGCTCTCCCTTATGCGACTCCTGCATTAGG
AAGCAGCCCAGTAGTAGGTTGAGGCCGTTGAGCACCGCCGCCGCAAGGAATGGTGCATGCAAGGAGATGG
CGCCCAACAGTCCCCCGGCCACGGGGCCTGCCACCATACCCACGCCGAAACAAGCGCTCATGAGCCCGAA
GTGGCGAGCCCGATCTTCCCCATCGGTGATGTCGGCGATATAGGCGCCAGCAACCGCACCTGTGGCGCCG
GTGATGCCGGCCACGATGCGTCCGGCGTAGAGGATCGAGATCGATCTCGATCCCGCGAAATTAATACGAC
TCACTATAGGGGAATTGTGAGCGGATAACAATTCCCCTCTAGAAATAATTTTGTTTAACTTTAAGAAGGA
GATATACATATGCACCATCATCATCATCATTCTTCTGGTGTAGATCTGGGTACCGAGAACCTGTACTTCC
AATCCCCTAAGAAGAAGAGAAAGGTGAATGCCATGGCCGCCTTCAAGCCTAACCCAATCAATTACATCCT
GGGACTGGACATCGGAATCGCATCCGTGGGATGGGCTATGGTGGAGATCGACGAGGAGGAGAATCCTATC
CGGCTGATCGATCTGGGCGTGAGAGTGTTTGAGAGGGCCGAGGTGCCAAAGACCGGCGATTCTCTGGCTA
TGGCCCGGAGACTGGCACGGAGCGTGAGGCGCCTGACACGGAGAAGGGCACACAGGCTGCTGAGGGCACG
CCGGCTGCTGAAGAGAGAGGGCGTGCTGCAGGCAGCAGACTTCGATGAGAATGGCCTGATCAAGAGCCTG
CCAAACACCCCCTGGCAGCTGAGAGCAGCCGCCCTGGACAGGAAGCTGACACCACTGGAGTGGTCTGCCG
TGCTGCTGCACCTGATCAAGCACCGCGGCTACCTGAGCCAGCGGAAGAACGAGGGAGAGACAGCAGACAA
GGAGCTGGGCGCCCTGCTGAAGGGAGTGGCCAACAATGCCCACGCCCTGCAGACCGGCGATTTCAGGACA
CCTGCCGAGCTGGCCCTGAATAAGTTTGAGAAGGAGTCCGGCCACATCAGAAACCAGAGGGGCGACTATA
GCCACACCTTCTCCCGCAAGGATCTGCAGGCCGAGCTGATCCTGCTGTTCGAGAAGCAGAAGGAGTTTGG
CAATCCACACGTGAGCGGAGGCCTGAAGGAGGGAATCGAGACCCTGCTGATGACACAGAGGCCTGCCCTG
TCCGGCGACGCAGTGCAGAAGATGCTGGGACACTGCACCTTCGAGCCTGCAGAGCCAAAGGCCGCCAAGA
ACACCTACACAGCCGAGCGGTTTATCTGGCTGACAAAGCTGAACAATCTGAGAATCCTGGAGCAGGGATC
CGAGAGGCCACTGACCGACACAGAGAGGGCCACCCTGATGGATGAGCCTTACCGGAAGTCTAAGCTGACA
TATGCCCAGGCCAGAAAGCTGCTGGGCCTGGAGGACACCGCCTTCTTTAAGGGCCTGAGATACGGCAAGG
ATAATGCCGAGGCCTCCACACTGATGGAGATGAAGGCCTATCACGCCATCTCTCGCGCCCTGGAGAAGGA
GGGCCTGAAGGACAAGAAGTCCCCCCTGAACCTGAGCTCCGAGCTGCAGGATGAGATCGGCACCGCCTTC
TCTCTGTTTAAGACCGACGAGGATATCACAGGCCGCCTGAAGGACAGGGTGCAGCCTGAGATCCTGGAGG
CCCTGCTGAAGCACATCTCTTTCGATAAGTTTGTGCAGATCAGCCTGAAGGCCCTGAGAAGGATCGTGCC
ACTGATGGAGCAGGGCAAGCGGTACGACGAGGCCTGCGCCGAGATCTACGGCGATCACTATGGCAAGAAG
AACACAGAGGAGAAGATCTATCTGCCCCCTATCCCTGCCGACGAGATCAGAAATCCTGTGGTGCTGAGGG
CCCTGTCCCAGGCAAGAAAAGTGATCAACGGAGTGGTGCGCCGGTACGGATCTCCAGCCCGGATCCACAT
CGAGACCGCCAGAGAAGTGGGCAAGAGCTTCAAGGACCGGAAGGAGATCGAGAAGAGACAGGAGGAGAAT
CGCAAGGATCGGGAGAAGGCCGCCGCCAAGTTTAGGGAGTACTTCCCTAACTTTGTGGGCGAGCCAAAGT
CTAAGGACATCCTGAAGCTGCGCCTGTACGAGCAGCAGCACGGCAAGTGTCTGTATAGCGGCAAGGAGAT
CAATCTGGTGCGGCTGAACGAGAAGGGCTATGTGGAGATCGATCACGCCCTGCCTTTCTCCAGAACCTGG
GACGATTCTTTTAACAATAAGGTGCTGGTGCTGGGCAGCGAGAACCAGAATAAGGGCAATCAGACACCAT
ACGAGTATTTCAATGGCAAGGACAACTCCAGGGAGTGGCAGGAGTTCAAGGCCCGCGTGGAGACCTCTAG
ATTTCCCAGGAGCAAGAAGCAGCGGATCCTGCTGCAGAAGTTCGACGAGGATGGCTTTAAGGAGTGCAAC
CTGAATGACACCAGATACGTGAACCGGTTCCTGTGCCAGTTTGTGGCCGATCACATCCTGCTGACCGGCA
AGGGCAAGAGAAGGGTGTTCGCCTCTAATGGCCAGATCACAAACCTGCTGAGGGGATTTTGGGGACTGAG
GAAGGTGCGGGCAGAGAATGACAGACACCACGCACTGGATGCAGTGGTGGTGGCATGCAGCACCGTGGCA
ATGCAGCAGAAGATCACAAGATTCGTGAGGTATAAGGAGATGAACGCCTTTGACGGCAAGACCATCGATA
AGGAGACAGGCAAGGTGCTGCACCAGAAGACCCACTTCCCCCAGCCTTGGGAGTTCTTTGCCCAGGAAGT
GATGATCCGGGTGTTCGGCAAGCCAGACGGCAAGCCTGAGTTTGAGGAGGCCGATACCCCAGAGAAGCTG
AGGACACTGCTGGCAGAGAAGCTGTCTAGCAGGCCAGAGGCAGTGCACGAGTACGTGACCCCACTGTTCG
TGTCCAGGGCACCCAATCGGAAGATGTCTGGCGCCCACAAGGACACACTGAGAAGCGCCAAGAGGTTTGT
GAAGCACAACGAGAAGATCTCCGTGAAGAGAGTGTGGCTGACCGAGATCAAGCTGGCCGATCTGGAGAAC
ATGGTGAATTACAAGAACGGCAGGGAGATCGAGCTGTATGAGGCCCTGAAGGCAAGGCTGGAGGCCTACG
GAGGAAATGCCAAGCAGGCCTTCGACCCAAAGGATAACCCCTTTTATAAGAAGGGAGGACAGCTGGTGAA
GGCCGTGCGGGTGGAGAAGACCCAGGAGAGCGGCGTGCTGCTGAATAAGAAGAACGCCTACACAATCGCC
GACAATGGCGATATGGTGAGAGTGGACGTGTTCTGTAAGGTGGATAAGAAGGGCAAGAATCAGTACTTTA
TCGTGCCTATCTATGCCTGGCAGGTGGCCGAGAACATCCTGCCAGACATCGATTGCAAGGGCTACAGAAT
CGACGATAGCTATACATTCTGTTTTTCCCTGCACAAGTATGACCTGATCGCCTTCCAGAAGGATGAGAAG
TCCAAGGTGGAGTTTGCCTACTATATCAATTGCGACTCCTCTAACGGCAGGTTCTACCTGGCCTGGCACG
ATAAGGGCAGCAAGGAGCAGCAGTTTCGCATCTCCACCCAGAATCTGGTGCTGATCCAGAAGTATCAGGT
GAACGAGCTGGGCAAGGAGATCAGGCCATGTCGGCTGAAGAAGCGCCCACCCGTGCGGGGCGGGGGTGGT
TCAGGTGGAGGAGGGTCAGGCGGAGGGGGTTCGCCAGCAGCGAAGAAAAAGAAGCTGGATGGCGGGGGAT
CTAAGCGCCCAGCCGCTACAAAAAAAGCGGGACAGGCGAAGAAGAAGAAGTAAAACATTGGAAGTGGATA
ACGGATCCGAATTCGAGCTCCGTCGACAAGCTTGCGGCCGCACTCGAGCACCACCACCACCACCACTGAG
ATCCGGCTGCTAACAAAGCCCGAAAGGAAGCTGAGTTGGCTGCTGCCACCGCTGAGCAATAACTAGCATA
ACCCCTTGGGGCCTCTAAACGGGTCTTGAGGGGTTTTTTGCTGAAAGGAGGAACTATATCCGGATTGGCG
AATGGG
[124 nt withheld, positions 5187-5310]
C
[91 nt withheld, positions 5312-5402]
AGGGTGATGGTTCACATTAACGCTTACAATTTAGGTGGCACTTTTCGGGGAAATGTGCGCGGAACCCCTA
TTTGTTTATTTTTCTAAATACATTCAAATATGTATCCGCTCATGAGACAATAACCCTGATAAATGCTTCA
ATAATTTGAAAAAGGAAGAGTATGAGTATTCAACATTTCCGTGTCGCCCTTATTCCCTTTTTTGCGGCAT
TTTGCCTTCCTGTTTTTGCTCACCCAGAAACGCTGGTGAAAGTAAAAGATGCTGAAGATCAGTTGGGTGC
ACGAGTGGGTTACATCGAACTGGATCTCAACAGCGGTAAGATCCTTGAGAGTTTTCGCCCCGAAGAACGT
TTTCCAATGATGAGCACTTTTAAAGTTCTGCTATGTGGCGCGGTATTATCCCGTATTGACGCCGGGCAAG
AGCAACTCGGTCGCCGCATACACTATTCTCAGAATGACTTGGTTGAGTACTCACCAGTCACAGAAAAGCA
TCTTACGGATGGCATGACAGTAAGAGAATTATGCAGTGCTGCCATAACCATGAGTGATAACACTGCGGCC
AACTTACTTCTGACAACGATCGGAGGACCGAAGGAGCTAACCGCTTTTTTGCACAACATGGGGGATCATG
TAACTCGCCTTGATCGTTGGGAACCGGAGCTGAATGAAGCCATACCAAACGACGAGCGTGACACCACGAT
GCCTGCAGCAATGGCAACAACGTTGCGCAAACTATTAACTGGCGAACTACTTACTCTAGCTTCCCGGCAA
CAATTAATAGACTGGATGGAGGCGGATAAAGTTGCAGGACCACTTCTGCGCTCGGCCCTTCCGGCTGGCT
GGTTTATTGCTGATAAATCTGGAGCCGGTGAGCGTGGGTCTCGCGGTATCATTGCAGCACTGGGGCCAGA
TGGTAAGCCCTCCCGTATCGTAGTTATCTACACGACGGGGAGTCAGGCAACTATGGATGAACGAAATAGA
CAGATCGCTGAGATAGGTGCCTCACTGATTAAGCATTGGTAACTGTCAGACCAAGTTTACTCATATATAC
TTTAGATTGATTTAAAACTTCATTTTTAATTTAAAAGGATCTAGGTGAAGATCCTTTTTGATAATCTCAT
GACCAAAATCCCTTAACGTGAGTTTTCGTTCCACTGAGCGTCAGACCCCGTAGAAAAGATCAAAGGATCT
TCTTGAGATCCTTTTTTTCTGCGCGTAATCTGCTGCTTGCAAACAAAAAAACCACCGCTACCAGCGGTGG
TTTGTTTGCCGGATCAAGAGCTACCAACTCTTTTTCCGAAGGTAACTGGCTTCAGCAGAGCGCAGATACC
AAATACTGTCCTTCTAGTGTAGCCGTAGTTAGGCCACCACTTCAAGAACTCTGTAGCACCGCCTACATAC
CTCGCTCTGCTAATCCTGTTACCAGTGGCTGCTGCCAGTGGCGATAAGTCGTGTCTTACCGGGTTGGACT
CAAGACGATAGTTACCGGATAAGGCGCAGCGGTCGGGCTGAACGGGGGGTTCGTGCACACAGCCCAGCTT
GGAGCGAACGACCTACACCGAACTGAGATACCTACAGCGTGAGCTATGAGAAAGCGCCACGCTTCCCGAA
GGGAGAAAGGCGGACAGGTATCCGGTAAGCGGCAGGGTCGGAACAGGAGAGCGCACGAGGGAGCTTCCAG
GGGGAAACGCCTGGTATCTTTATAGTCCTGTCGGGTTTCGCCACCTCTGACTTGAGCGTCGATTTTTGTG
ATGCTCGTCAGGGGGGCGGAGCCTATGGAAAAACGCCAGCAACGCGGCCTTTTTACGGTTCCTGGCCTTT
TGCTGGCCTTTTGCTCACATGTTCTTTCTTGCGTTATCCCCTGATTCTGTGGATAACCGTATTACCGCCT
TTGAGTGAGCTGATACCGCTCGCCGCAGCCGAACGACCGAGCGCAGCGAGTCAGTGAGCGAGGAAGCGGA
AGAGCGCCTGATGCGGTATTTTCTCCTTACGCATCTGTGCGGTATTTCACACCGCAATGGTGCACTCTCA
GTACAATCTGCTCTGATGCCGCATAGTTAAGCCAGTATACACTCCGCTATCGCTACGTGACTGGGTCATG
GCTGCGCCCCGACACCCGCCAACACCCGCTGACGCGCCCTGACGGGCTTGTCTGCTCCCGGCATCCGCTT
ACAGACAAGCTGTGACCGTCTCCGGGAGCTGCATGTGTCAGAGGTTTTCACCGTCATCACCGAAACGCGC
GAGGCAGCTGCGGTAAAGCTCATCAGCGTGGTCGTGAAGCGATTCACAGATGTCTGCCTGTTCATCCGCG
TCCAGCTCGTTGAGTTTCTCCAGAAGCGTTAATGTCTGGCTTCTGATAAAGCGGGCCATGTTAAGGGCGG
TTTTTTCCTGTTTGGTCACTGATGCCTCCGTGTAAGGGGGATTTCTGTTCATGGGGGTAATGATACCGAT
GAAACGAGAGAGGATGCTCACGATACGGGTTACTGATGATGAACATGCCCGGTTACTGGAACGTTGTGAG
GGTAAACAACTGGCGGTATGGATGCGGCGGGACCAGAGAAAAATCACTCAGGGTCAATGCCAGCGCTTCG
TTAATACAGATGTAGGTGTTCCACAGGGTAGCCAGCAGCATCCTGCGATGCAGATCCGGAACATAATGGT
GCAGGGCGCTGACTTCCGCGTTTCCAGACTTTACGAAACACGGAAACCGAAGACCATTCATGTTGTTGCT
CAGGTCGCAGACGTTTTGCAGCAGCAGTTGCTTCACGTTCGCTCGCGTATCGGTGATTCATTCTGCTAAC
CAGTAAGGCAACCCCGCCAGCCTAGCCGGGTCCTCAACGACAGGAGCACGATCATGCGCACCCGTGGGGC
CGCCATGCCGGCGATAATGGCCTGCTTCTCGCCGAAACGTTTGGTGGCGGGACCAGTGACGAAGGCTTGA
GCGAGGGCGTGCAAGATTCCGAATACCGCAAGCGACAGGCCGATCATCGTCGCGCTCCAGCGAAAGCGGT
CCTCGCCGAAAATGACCCAGAGCGCTGCCGGCACCTGTCCTACGAGTTGCATGATAAAGAAGACAGTCAT
AAGTGCGGCGACGATAGTCATGCCCCGCGCCCACCGGAAGGAGCTGACTGGGTTGAAGGCTCTCAAGGGC
ATCGGTCGAGATCCCGGTGCCTAATGAGTGAGCTAACTTACATTAATTGCGTTGCGCTCACTGCCCGCTT
TCCAGTCGGGAAACCTGTCGTGCCAGCTGCATTAATGAATCGGCCAACGCGCGGGGAGAGGCGGTTTGC
Features (pLannotate 1.2.2; 20 found; start..end, strand, type, name):
   1002..1079    -  promoter       lacI promoter: lacI
   1087..1366    -  CDS            TcR (fragment): tetracycline efflux protein; tet; confers resistance to tetracycline
   1392..1410    +  promoter       T7 promoter: promoter for bacteriophage T7 RNA polymerase
   1411..1435    +  protein_bind   lac operator: The lac repressor binds to the lac operator to inhibit transcription in E. coli. This inhibition can be relieved by adding lactose or isopropyl-β-D-thiogalactopyranoside (IPTG). lac repressor encoded by lacI
   1450..1472    +  RBS            RBS: efficient ribosome binding site from bacteriophage T7 gene 10 (Olins and Rangwala, 1989)
   1573..4818    +  CDS            cas9: CAS9_NEIMA - Experimental evidence at protein level: Swiss-Prot protein existence level 1. CRISPR (clustered regularly interspaced short palindromic repeat) is an adaptive immune system that provides protection against mobile genetic elements (viruses, transposable elements and conjugative plasmids). CRISPR clusters contain spacers, sequences complementary to antecedent mobile elements, and target invading nucleic acids. CRISPR clusters are transcribed and processed into CRISPR RNA (crRNA). In type II CRISPR systems correct processing of pre-crRNA requires a trans- encoded small RNA (tracrRNA)
   4864..4890    +  CDS            NLS: nuclear localization signal (Makkerh et al., 1996)
   5019..5036    +  CDS            9xHis (fragment): 9xHis affinity tag
   5046..5095    +  CDS            SET1 (fragment): solubility-enhancement tag derived from T7 phage gene 10B
   5103..5150    +  terminator     T7 terminator: transcription terminator for bacteriophage T7 RNA polymerase
   5187..5417    +  rep_origin     f1 ori (fragment) (sequence partly withheld): f1 bacteriophage origin of replication; arrow indicates direction of (+) strand synthesis
   5460..5563    +  promoter       AmpR promoter: bla
   5564..6424    +  CDS            AmpR: β-lactamase; bla; confers resistance to ampicillin, carbenicillin, and related antibiotics
   6595..7183    +  rep_origin     ori: high-copy-number ColE1/pMB1/pBR322/pUC origin of replication
   7369..7508    -  misc_feature   bom: basis of mobility region from pBR322
   7610..7801    -  CDS            rop: Rop protein, which maintains plasmids at low copy number; rop
   7818..8198    +  CDS            YPB1_ECOLX: Protein predicted: Swiss-Prot protein existence level 4. From Escherichia coli.
   8270..8561    -  CDS            TcR (fragment): tetracycline efflux protein; tet; confers resistance to tetracycline
   8576..8597    -  protein_bind   CAP binding site: CAP binding activates transcription in the presence of cAMP. E. coli catabolite activator protein
   8610..1001    -  CDS            lacI (across the origin): lac repressor; lacI; The lac repressor binds to the lac operator to inhibit transcription in E. coli. This inhibition can be relieved by adding lactose or isopropyl-β-D-thiogalactopyranoside (IPTG).
