[The description below was written by a language model from this plasmid's Addgene catalogue record, the feature table of its GenBank file and pLannotate feature annotations shown in this document.]
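Description:
Nme2Cas9_pMCSG7 is a bacterial expression plasmid of roughly 8.5 kb for producing recombinant Nme2Cas9, a compact type II-C Cas9 orthologue from Neisseria meningitidis that the associated publication describes as a high-accuracy nuclease recognising a dinucleotide PAM. The backbone is pMCSG7, a pET-style vector. It replicates from a ColE1/pBR322-type origin accompanied by the bom region and the rop gene, which keeps copy number low as the catalogue entry states, and it is selected with ampicillin through the bla gene. Remnants of an f1 origin and of the pBR322 tetracycline resistance gene are also detected but appear only as fragments.

The roughly 3.3 kb Cas9 coding sequence, inserted by Gibson assembly, sits downstream of a T7 promoter fused to a lac operator and the strong phage T7 gene 10 ribosome binding site, and transcription ends at a T7 terminator. A plasmid-borne lacI gene supplies lac repressor, so expression is held off until induction with IPTG in a host providing T7 RNA polymerase. The reading frame opens with a 6xHis tag followed by a TEV protease site, allowing metal-affinity purification and subsequent tag removal. The catalogue lists an SV40 NLS at the N terminus and further nuclear localisation signals, including a nucleoplasmin NLS, at the C terminus. The feature tables annotate only one C-terminal NLS. A second His-tag sequence lies downstream near the terminator, but the record does not show whether it is in frame with the protein.

The two sequence records differ slightly in length (8,538 versus 8,691 nt) but agree on overall architecture. The NLS-bearing purified protein suits in vitro cleavage assays and ribonucleoprotein delivery into eukaryotic cells for genome editing.
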