Addgene plasmid #119925: Nme2Cas9_pMCSG7
Purpose: Nme2Cas9 bacterial expression plasmid
Depositing lab: Erik Sontheimer. Depositing organization: University of Massachusetts, Worcester. Publication: A Compact, High-Accuracy Cas9 with a Dinucleotide PAM for In Vivo Genome Editing. Edraki A, Mir A, Ibraheim R, Gainetdinov I, Yoon Y, Song CQ, Cao Y, Gallant J, Xue W, Rivera-Perez JA, Sontheimer EJ. Mol Cell. 2018 Dec 18. pii: S1097-2765(18)31033-5. doi: 10.1016/j.molcel.2018.12.003. PubMed 30581144.
Backbone
  Vector backbone: pMCSG7
  Backbone size w/o insert (bp): 5200
  Total vector size (bp): 8500
  Vector type: Bacterial Expression
Growth in bacteria
  Bacterial resistance: Ampicillin, 100 μg/mL
  Growth temperature: 37°C
  Growth strain: DH5alpha
  Copy number: Low Copy
Gene/Insert
  Gene/Insert name: Nme2Cas9 (alt name: Nme2Cas9c)
  Species: N. meningitidis
  Insert size (bp): 3300
  Promoter: T7
  Tag / fusion protein: SV40 NLS (N terminal on insert); NLS (C terminal on insert); Nucleoplasmin NLS (C terminal on insert)
  Cloning method: Gibson Cloning
  Sequencing primers: 5′ TAATACGACTCACTATAGG; 3′ AGAGGCCCCAAGGGGTTATGCTAG
Terms and licenses: Academic/Nonprofit Terms; Industry Terms: Not Available to Industry
How to cite: Nme2Cas9_pMCSG7 was a gift from Erik Sontheimer (Addgene plasmid # 119925 ; http://n2t.net/addgene:119925 ; RRID:Addgene_119925)
